>Addgene plasmid #38041 | pCA-FLEX | depositor full sequence | sequence record 47839 | pCA-FLEX sequence 5069 bps
AATTGTAAGCGTTAATATTTTGTTAAAATTCGCGTTAAATTTTTGTTAAATCAGCTCATTTTTTAACCAA
TAGGCCGAAATCGGCAAAATCCCTTATAAATCAAAAGAATAGACCGAGATAGGGT
[37 nt withheld, positions 126-162]
AAAGAACGTGGACTCCAACGTCAAAGG
[49 nt withheld, positions 190-238]
T
[91 nt withheld, positions 240-330]
G
[124 nt withheld, positions 332-455]
CCCATTCGCCATTCAGGCTGCGCAACTGTTGGGAAGGGCGATCGGTGCGGGCCTCTTCGCTATTACGCCA
GCTGGCGAAAGGGGGATGTGCTGCAAGGCGATTAAGTTGGGTAACGCCAGGGTTTTCCCAGTCACGACGT
TGTAAAACGACGGCCAGTGAGCGCGCGTAATACGACTCACTATAGGGCGAATTGGAGCTCCACCGCGGTG
GCGGCCGCTCTAGAACTAGTGGATCCCCCGGGCTGCAGGAATCTAGTTATTAATAGTAATCAATTACGGG
GTCATTAGTTCATAGCCCATATATGGAGTTCCGCGTTACATAACTTACGGTAAATGGCCCGCCTGGCTGA
CCGCCCAACGACCCCCGCCCATTGACGTCAATAATGACGTATGTTCCCATAGTAACGCCAATAGGGACTT
TCCATTGACGTCAATGGGTGGACTATTTACGGTAAACTGCCCACTTGGCAGTACATCAAGTGTATCATAT
GCCAAGTACGCCCCCTATTGACGTCAATGACGGTAAATGGCCCGCCTGGCATTATGCCCAGTACATGACC
TTATGGGACTTTCCTACTTGGCAGTACATCTACGTATTAGTCATCGCTATTACCATGGGTCGAGGTGAGC
CCCACGTTCTGCTTCACTCTCCCCATCTCCCCCCCCTCCCCACCCCCAATTTTGTATTTATTTATTTTTT
AATTATTTTGTGCAGCGATGGGGGCGGGGGGGGGGGGGGCGCGCGCCAGGCGGGGCGGGGCGGGGCGAGG
GGCGGGGCGGGGCGAGGCGGAGAGGTGCGGCGGCAGCCAATCAGAGCGGCGCGCTCCGAAAGTTTCCTTT
TATGGCGAGGCGGCGGCGGCGGCGGCCCTATAAAAAGCGAAGCGCGCGGCGGGCGGGAGTCGCTGCGTTG
CCTTCGCCCCGTGCCCCGCTCCGCGCCGCCTCGCGCCGCCCGCCCCGGCTCTGACTGACCGCGTTACTCC
CACAGGTGAGCGGGCGGGACGGCCCTTCTCCTCCGGGCTGTAATTAGCGCTTGGTTTAATGACGGCTCGT
TTCTTTTCTGTGGCTGCGTGAAAGCCTTAAAGGGCTCCGGGAGGGCCCTTTGTGCGGGGGGGAGCGGCTC
GGGGGGTGCGTGCGTGTGTGTGTGCGTGGGGAGCGCCGCGTGCGGCCCGCGCTGCCCGGCGGCTGTGAGC
GCTGCGGGCGCGGCGCGGGGCTTTGTGCGCTCCGCGTGTGCGCGAGGGGAGCGCGGCCGGGGGCGGTGCC
CCGCGGTGCGGGGGGGCTGCGAGGGGAACAAAGGCTGCGTGCGGGGTGTGTGCGTGGGGGGGTGAGCAGG
GGGTGTGGGCGCGGCGGTCGGGCTGTAACCCCCCCCTGCACCCCCCTCCCCGAGTTGCTGAGCACGGCCC
GGCTTCGGGTGCGGGGCTCCGTACGGGGCGTGGCGCGGGGCTCGCCGTGCCGGGCGGGGGGTGGCGGCAG
GTGGGGGTGCCGGGCGGGGCGGGGCCGCCTCGGGCCGGGGAGGGCTCGGGGGAGGGGCGCGGCGGCCCCG
GAGCGCCGGCGGCTGTCGAGGCGCGGCGAGCCGCAGCCATTGCCTTTTATGGTAATCGTGCGAGAGGGCG
CAGGGACTTCCTTTGTCCCAAATCTGGCGGAGCCGAAATCTGGGAGGCGCCGCCGCACCCCCTCTAGCGG
GCGCGGGCGAAGCGGTGCGGCGCCGGCAGGAAGGAAATGGGCGGGGAGGGCCTTCGTGCGTCGCCGCGCC
GCGGTCCCCTTCTCCATCTCCAGCCTCGGGGCTGCCGCAGGGGGACGGCTGCCTTCGGGGGGGACGGGGC
AGGGCGGGGTTCGGCTTCTGGCGTGTGACCGGCGGCTCTAGAGCCTCTGCTAACCATGTTCATGCCTTCT
TCTTTTTCCTACAGCTCCTGGGCAACGTGCTGGTTGTTGTGCTGTCTCATCATTTTGGCAAAGAATTGAT
TTCGATACGTACGGTTGAATTCATTACCTCGTATAGGATACTTTATACGAAGTTATGCAGAATGGTAGCT
GGATTGTAAGTACTATTAGCAATATGAAACCTCTTAATAACCTCGTATAGCATACATTATACGAAGTAAT
AGATCTAAGCTTGATATCGTCGACATAACTTCGTATAAAGTATCCTATACGAGGTAATTTGCCTTAACCC
AGAAATTATCAGTACTATTCTTTAGAATGGTGCAAAGAATTACTTCGTATAATGTATGCTATACGAGGTT
ATCGCATGCTAGCAACTTGTTTATTGCAGCTTATAATGGTTACAAATAAAGCAATAGCATCACAAATTTC
ACAAATAAAGCATTTTTTTCACTGCATTCTAGTTGTGGTTTGTCCAAACTCATCAATGTATCTTATCATG
TCTGGATCTCGACCTCGAGGGGGGGCCCGGTACCCAGCTTTTGTTCCCTTTAGTGAGGGTTAATTGCGCG
CTTGGCGTAATCATGGTCATAGCTGTTTCCTGTGTGAAATTGTTATCCGCTCACAATTCCACACAACATA
CGAGCCGGAAGCATAAAGTGTAAAGCCTGGGGTGCCTAATGAGTGAGCTAACTCACATTAATTGCGTTGC
GCTCACTGCCCGCTTTCCAGTCGGGAAACCTGTCGTGCCAGCTGCATTAATGAATCGGCCAACGCGCGGG
GAGAGGCGGTTTGCGTATTGGGCGCTCTTCCGCTTCCTCGCTCACTGACTCGCTGCGCTCGGTCGTTCGG
CTGCGGCGAGCGGTATCAGCTCACTCAAAGGCGGTAATACGGTTATCCACAGAATCAGGGGATAACGCAG
GAAAGAACATGTGAGCAAAAGGCCAGCAAAAGGCCAGGAACCGTAAAAAGGCCGCGTTGCTGGCGTTTTT
CCATAGGCTCCGCCCCCCTGACGAGCATCACAAAAATCGACGCTCAAGTCAGAGGTGGCGAAACCCGACA
GGACTATAAAGATACCAGGCGTTTCCCCCTGGAAGCTCCCTCGTGCGCTCTCCTGTTCCGACCCTGCCGC
TTACCGGATACCTGTCCGCCTTTCTCCCTTCGGGAAGCGTGGCGCTTTCTCATAGCTCACGCTGTAGGTA
TCTCAGTTCGGTGTAGGTCGTTCGCTCCAAGCTGGGCTGTGTGCACGAACCCCCCGTTCAGCCCGACCGC
TGCGCCTTATCCGGTAACTATCGTCTTGAGTCCAACCCGGTAAGACACGACTTATCGCCACTGGCAGCAG
CCACTGGTAACAGGATTAGCAGAGCGAGGTATGTAGGCGGTGCTACAGAGTTCTTGAAGTGGTGGCCTAA
CTACGGCTACACTAGAAGGACAGTATTTGGTATCTGCGCTCTGCTGAAGCCAGTTACCTTCGGAAAAAGA
GTTGGTAGCTCTTGATCCGGCAAACAAACCACCGCTGGTAGCGGTGGTTTTTTTGTTTGCAAGCAGCAGA
TTACGCGCAGAAAAAAAGGATCTCAAGAAGATCCTTTGATCTTTTCTACGGGGTCTGACGCTCAGTGGAA
CGAAAACTCACGTTAAGGGATTTTGGTCATGAGATTATCAAAAAGGATCTTCACCTAGATCCTTTTAAAT
TAAAAATGAAGTTTTAAATCAATCTAAAGTATATATGAGTAAACTTGGTCTGACAGTTACCAATGCTTAA
TCAGTGAGGCACCTATCTCAGCGATCTGTCTATTTCGTTCATCCATAGTTGCCTGACTCCCCGTCGTGTA
GATAACTACGATACGGGAGGGCTTACCATCTGGCCCCAGTGCTGCAATGATACCGCGAGACCCACGCTCA
CCGGCTCCAGATTTATCAGCAATAAACCAGCCAGCCGGAAGGGCCGAGCGCAGAAGTGGTCCTGCAACTT
TATCCGCCTCCATCCAGTCTATTAATTGTTGCCGGGAAGCTAGAGTAAGTAGTTCGCCAGTTAATAGTTT
GCGCAACGTTGTTGCCATTGCTACAGGCATCGTGGTGTCACGCTCGTCGTTTGGTATGGCTTCATTCAGC
TCCGGTTCCCAACGATCAAGGCGAGTTACATGATCCCCCATGTTGTGCAAAAAAGCGGTTAGCTCCTTCG
GTCCTCCGATCGTTGTCAGAAGTAAGTTGGCCGCAGTGTTATCACTCATGGTTATGGCAGCACTGCATAA
TTCTCTTACTGTCATGCCATCCGTAAGATGCTTTTCTGTGACTGGTGAGTACTCAACCAAGTCATTCTGA
GAATAGTGTATGCGGCGACCGAGTTGCTCTTGCCCGGCGTCAATACGGGATAATACCGCGCCACATAGCA
GAACTTTAAAAGTGCTCATCATTGGAAAACGTTCTTCGGGGCGAAAACTCTCAAGGATCTTACCGCTGTT
GAGATCCAGTTCGATGTAACCCACTCGTGCACCCAACTGATCTTCAGCATCTTTTACTTTCACCAGCGTT
TCTGGGTGAGCAAAAACAGGAAGGCAAAATGCCGCAAAAAAGGGAATAAGGGCGACACGGAAATGTTGAA
TACTCATACTCTTCCTTTTTCAATATTATTGAAGCATTTATCAGGGTTATTGTCTCATGAGCGGATACAT
ATTTGAATGTATTTAGAAAAATAAACAAATAGGGGTTCCGCGCACATTTCCCCGAAAAGTGCCA
Features (pLannotate 1.2.2; 21 found; start..end, strand, type, name):
     27..455     -  rep_origin     f1 ori (sequence partly withheld): f1 bacteriophage origin of replication; arrow indicates direction of (+) strand synthesis
    460..615     -  CDS            lacZα (fragment): LacZα fragment of β-galactosidase; lacZ fragment
    623..641     +  promoter       T7 promoter: promoter for bacteriophage T7 RNA polymerase
    650..707     +  misc_feature   MCS (fragment): pBluescript multiple cloning site
    708..1072    +  enhancer       CMV enhancer: human cytomegalovirus immediate early enhancer
   1075..1350    +  promoter       chicken β-actin promoter: No description available
   1351..2359    +  intron         chimeric intron: chimera between introns from chicken β-actin and rabbit β-globin
   2444..2471    +  protein_bind   lox2272 (fragment): Cre-mediated recombination occurs in the 8-bp core sequence (GGATACTT). lox2272 sites are compatible with each other, but incompatible with loxP or loxN sites (Lee and Saito, 1988). Cre recombinase
   2522..2552    +  protein_bind   loxP (fragment): Cre-mediated recombination occurs in the 8-bp core sequence (GCATACAT). Cre recombinase
   2580..2607    -  protein_bind   lox2272 (fragment): Cre-mediated recombination occurs in the 8-bp core sequence (GGATACTT). lox2272 sites are compatible with each other, but incompatible with loxP or loxN sites (Lee and Saito, 1988). Cre recombinase
   2667..2697    -  protein_bind   loxP (fragment): Cre-mediated recombination occurs in the 8-bp core sequence (GCATACAT). Cre recombinase
   2709..2843    +  polyA_signal   SV40 poly(A) signal: SV40 polyadenylation signal
   2844..2869    +  misc_feature   MCS (fragment): pBluescript multiple cloning site
   2882..2900    -  promoter       T3 promoter: promoter for bacteriophage T3 RNA polymerase
   2945..2961    -  protein_bind   lac operator: The lac repressor binds to the lac operator to inhibit transcription in E. coli. This inhibition can be relieved by adding lactose or isopropyl-β-D-thiogalactopyranoside (IPTG). lac repressor encoded by lacI
   2969..2999    -  promoter       lac promoter: promoter for the E. coli lac operon
   3014..3035    -  protein_bind   CAP binding site: CAP binding activates transcription in the presence of cAMP. E. coli catabolite activator protein
   3048..3140    -  CDS            lacI (fragment): lac repressor; lacI; The lac repressor binds to the lac operator to inhibit transcription in E. coli. This inhibition can be relieved by adding lactose or isopropyl-β-D-thiogalactopyranoside (IPTG).
   3323..3911    -  rep_origin     ori: high-copy-number ColE1/pMB1/pBR322/pUC origin of replication
   4082..4942    -  CDS            AmpR: β-lactamase; bla; confers resistance to ampicillin, carbenicillin, and related antibiotics
   4943..5047    -  promoter       AmpR promoter: bla
