[The description below was written by a language model from this plasmid's Addgene catalogue record and pLannotate feature annotations shown in this document.]
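Description:
pCA-FLEX is an empty mammalian expression backbone for building Cre-dependent (FLEX) expression constructs. It derives from the CA-MCS vector, which the feature table shows to be pBluescript-like: it has a high-copy ColE1/pUC origin for propagation in E. coli, an ampicillin resistance gene (β-lactamase) with its own promoter, an f1 phage origin, remnants of the lacZα/lac promoter region and flanking T7 and T3 promoters. The record lists the parental backbone at 4,839 bp, and the deposited full sequence is 5,069 nt.

The expression unit is driven by the CA (CAG-type) promoter, made up of the CMV immediate-early enhancer, the chicken β-actin promoter and a chimeric chicken β-actin/rabbit β-globin intron, which together give strong, broad expression in mammalian cells. Downstream sits the FLEX switch. One lox2272 and one loxP site lie in forward orientation, followed by a short gap and then a second lox2272 and loxP in reverse orientation, and an SV40 polyadenylation signal terminates the unit. According to the record, a small multiple cloning site (BglII, HindIII, EcoRV and SalI) was added along with the lox sites, presumably in the gap between the two pairs, though it is not annotated in the feature table.

No insert is present. In the usual FLEX design, a coding sequence is cloned in inverted orientation between the lox pairs, so it remains silent until Cre acts. Cre inverts the cassette through one pair of compatible sites and then excises between the other pair, which locks the gene in the sense orientation under the CA promoter. The vector therefore serves as a starting point for constructs that restrict transgene expression to Cre-expressing cells. It was deposited in connection with a study mapping inputs to midbrain dopamine neurons.
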