Addgene plasmid #38041: pCA-FLEX
Purpose: (Empty Backbone)
Depositing lab: Naoshige Uchida. Depositing organization: Harvard University. Publication: Whole-brain mapping of direct inputs to midbrain dopamine neurons. Watabe-Uchida M, Zhu L, Ogawa SK, Vamanrao A, Uchida N. Neuron. 2012 Jun 7;74(5):858-73. 10.1016/j.neuron.2012.03.017 PubMed 22681690.
Backbone
  Vector backbone: CA-MCS
  Backbone manufacturer: Masatoshi Takeichi
  Backbone size (bp): 4839
  Modifications to backbone: 4 mutated lox sites (FLEX) were added with multi cloning sites BglII, HindIII, EcoRV and SalI
  Vector type: Mammalian Expression, Cre/Lox
  Promoter: CA
Growth in bacteria
  Bacterial resistance: Ampicillin, 100 μg/mL
  Growth temperature: 37°C
  Growth strain: Stbl3
  Copy number: High Copy
Gene/Insert
  Cloning method: Restriction Enzyme
  Sequencing primers: 5′ CCTACAGCTCCTGGGCAACG; 3′ ACCACAACTAGAATGCAGTG
Terms and licenses: Academic/Nonprofit Terms; Industry Terms: Not Available to Industry
How to cite: pCA-FLEX was a gift from Naoshige Uchida (Addgene plasmid # 38041 ; http://n2t.net/addgene:38041 ; RRID:Addgene_38041)
