>Addgene plasmid #38041 | pCA-FLEX | addgene partial sequence | sequence record 52246 | M13Rev
AGCTGGGTACCGGGCCCCCCCTCGAGGTCGAGATCCAGACATGATAAGATACATTGATGAGTTTGGACAA
ACCACAACTAGAATGCAGTGAAAAAAATGCTTTATTTGTGAAATTTGTGATGCTATTGCTTTATTTGTAA
CCATTATAAGCTGCAATAAACAAGTTGCTAGCATGCGATAACCTCGTATAGCATACATTATACGAAGTAA
TTCTTTGCACCATTCTAAAGAATAGTACTGATAATTTCTGGGTTAAGGCAAATTACCTCGTATAGGATAC
TTTATACGAAGTTATGTCGACGATATCAAGCTTAGATCTATTACTTCGTATAATGTATGCTATACGAGGT
TATTAAGAGGTTTCATATTGCTAATAGTACTTACAATCCAGCTACCATTCTGCATAACTTCGTATAAAGT
ATCCTATACGAGGTAATGAATTCAACCGTACGTATCAAATCAATTCTTTGCCAAAATGATGAGACAGCAC
AATAACCAGCACGTTGCCCAGGAGCTGTAGGAAAAAGAAGAAGGCATGAACATGGTTAGCAGAGGCTCTA
GAGCCGCCGGTCACACGCCAGAAGCCGAACCCCGCCCTGCCCCGT
